Addgene plasmid #64766: pKV015
Purpose: Recombination-Induced Tag Exchange (RITE) Cassette, HA-GFP to a T7-RFP tag, invariable V5 tag, Hygro selection
Depositing lab: Fred van Leeuwen. Depositing organization: Netherlands Cancer Institute. Publication: Recombination-induced tag exchange to track old and new proteins. Verzijlbergen KF, Menendez-Benito V, van Welsem T, van Deventer SJ, Lindstrom DL, Ovaa H, Neefjes J, Gottschling DE, van Leeuwen F. Proc Natl Acad Sci U S A. 2010 Jan 5;107(1):64-8. doi: 10.1073/pnas.0911164107. Epub 2009 Dec 14. PubMed 20018668.
Backbone
  Vector backbone: unknown
  Vector type: RITE cassette
Growth in bacteria
  Bacterial resistance: Ampicillin, 100 μg/mL
  Growth temperature: 37°C
  Growth strain: DH5alpha
  Copy number: Unknown
Gene/Insert
  Gene/Insert name: RITE cassette
  Species: Synthetic
  Promoter: none
  Cloning method: Unknown
  Sequencing primers: 5′ M13-F20; 3′ M13R
Terms and licenses: Academic/Nonprofit Terms; Industry Terms: Not Available to Industry
How to cite: pKV015 was a gift from Fred van Leeuwen (Addgene plasmid # 64766 ; http://n2t.net/addgene:64766 ; RRID:Addgene_64766)
