[The description below was written by a language model from this plasmid's Addgene catalogue record and pLannotate feature annotations shown in this document.]
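Description:
pKV015 is a 6,788-nt bacterial template plasmid that carries a Recombination-Induced Tag Exchange (RITE) cassette. The catalogue lists the backbone as unknown, but the annotated features point to a standard phagemid-type cloning vector. These include a high-copy ColE1/pUC-type origin, an f1 origin, AmpR with its own promoter for ampicillin selection in E. coli, and a lacZα/lac promoter region with flanking T7 and T3 promoters around the insert. The short bom, rop and lacI fragments appear to be residual backbone matches with no evident function.

The cassette has no promoter of its own, as the record states, which fits its design as a C-terminal tagging module placed in frame with a gene of interest so that the host gene drives expression. It begins with an invariable V5 epitope, followed by a loxP site, an HA epitope (annotated as a fragment of 3xHA) and GFP (S65T), and then the S. cerevisiae ADH1 terminator. Next comes the hphMX6 hygromycin-resistance marker, in the opposite orientation, for selection in yeast. A second loxP site in the same orientation as the first precedes a T7 tag and mRFP1. Before recombination, the tagged protein therefore carries V5-HA-GFP. Cre-mediated excision between the two loxP sites removes HA-GFP, the terminator and the hygromycin marker, so protein made afterwards carries V5-T7-RFP instead. The V5 tag remains throughout and allows detection of the total pool. This permanent genetic switch lets old and newly synthesised copies of a protein be told apart by epitope or by fluorescence, which is the use described in the associated publication on tracking old and new proteins.
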