Features (pLannotate 1.2.2; 25 found; start..end, strand, type, name):
    137..236     +  misc_feature   bom (fragment): basis of mobility region from pBR322
    264..692     -  rep_origin     f1 ori (sequence partly withheld): f1 bacteriophage origin of replication; arrow indicates direction of (+) strand synthesis
    696..853     -  CDS            lacZα (fragment): LacZα fragment of β-galactosidase; lacZ fragment
    856..874     +  promoter       T7 promoter: promoter for bacteriophage T7 RNA polymerase
    934..975     +  CDS            V5 tag: epitope tag from simian virus 5
    982..1015    -  protein_bind   loxP: Cre-mediated recombination occurs in the 8-bp core sequence (GCATACAT). Cre recombinase
   1024..1050    +  CDS            3xHA (fragment): three tandem HA epitope tags
   1057..1770    +  CDS            GFP (S65T): GFP (S65T) is a basic (constitutively fluorescent) green fluorescent protein published in 1995, derived from Aequorea victoria.
   1791..1978    +  terminator     ADH1 terminator: S. cerevisiae ADH1; transcription terminator for the S. cerevisiae alcohol dehydrogenase 1 (ADH1) gene
   2010..2034    +  misc_feature   bom (fragment): basis of mobility region from pBR322
   2097..2294    -  terminator     TEF terminator: Ashbya gossypii TEF terminator
   2097..3672    -  gene           hphMX6: yeast selectable marker conferring hygromycin resistance
   3737..3760    +  misc_feature   bom (fragment): basis of mobility region from pBR322
   3767..3800    -  protein_bind   loxP: Cre-mediated recombination occurs in the 8-bp core sequence (GCATACAT). Cre recombinase
   3809..3841    +  CDS            T7 tag (gene 10 leader): leader peptide from bacteriophage T7 gene 10 promotes efficient translation in E. coli
   3848..4522    +  CDS            mRFP1: mRFP1 is a basic (constitutively fluorescent) red fluorescent protein published in 2002, derived from Discosoma sp.. It is reported to be a somewhat slowly-maturing monomer with low acid sensitivity.
   4535..4553    -  promoter       T3 promoter: promoter for bacteriophage T3 RNA polymerase
   4598..4614    -  protein_bind   lac operator: The lac repressor binds to the lac operator to inhibit transcription in E. coli. This inhibition can be relieved by adding lactose or isopropyl-β-D-thiogalactopyranoside (IPTG). lac repressor encoded by lacI
   4622..4652    -  promoter       lac promoter: promoter for the E. coli lac operon
   4667..4688    -  protein_bind   CAP binding site: CAP binding activates transcription in the presence of cAMP. E. coli catabolite activator protein
   4701..4793    -  CDS            lacI (fragment): lac repressor; lacI; The lac repressor binds to the lac operator to inhibit transcription in E. coli. This inhibition can be relieved by adding lactose or isopropyl-β-D-thiogalactopyranoside (IPTG).
   4976..5564    -  rep_origin     ori: high-copy-number ColE1/pMB1/pBR322/pUC origin of replication
   5735..6595    -  CDS            AmpR: β-lactamase; bla; confers resistance to ampicillin, carbenicillin, and related antibiotics
   6596..6700    -  promoter       AmpR promoter: bla
   6788..35      +  CDS            rop (fragment) (across the origin): Rop protein, which maintains plasmids at low copy number; rop
>Addgene plasmid #64766 | pKV015 | addgene full sequence | sequence record 171075 | Addgene NGS Result
TCGCGCGTTTCGGTGATGACGGTGAAAACCTCTGACACATGCAGCTCCCGGAGACGGTCACAGCTTGTCT
GTAAGCGGATGCCGGGAGCAGACAAGCCCGTCAGGGCGCGTCAGCGGGTGTTGGCGGGTGTCGGGGCTGG
CTTAACTATGCGGCATCAGAGCAGATTGTACTGAGAGTGCACCATATGCGGTGTGAAATACCGCACAGAT
GCGTAAGGAGAAAATACCGCATCAGGAAATTGTAAGCGTTAATATTTTGTTAAAATTCGCGTTAAATTTT
TGTTAAATCAGCTCATTTTTTAACCAATAGGCCGAAATCGGCAAAATCCCTTATAAATCAAAAGAATAGA
CCGAGATAGGGT
[37 nt withheld, positions 363-399]
AAAGAACGTGGACTCCAACGTCAAAGG
[49 nt withheld, positions 427-475]
T
[91 nt withheld, positions 477-567]
G
[124 nt withheld, positions 569-692]
CCATTCGCCATTCAGGCTGCGCAACTGTTGGGAAGGGCGATCGGTGCGGGCCTCTTCGCTATTACGCCAG
CTGGCGAAAGGGGGATGTGCTGCAAGGCGATTAAGTTGGGTAACGCCAGGGTTTTCCCAGTCACGACGTT
GTAAAACGACGGCCAGTGAATTGTAATACGACTCACTATAGGGCGAATTGGGCCCAATGCATTGGCGCCG
CGGCCGCGGTGGATCTGGTGGATCTGCTAGCGGTAAGCCTATCCCTAACCCTCTCCTCGGTCTCGATTCT
ACGAGCGCTATAACTTCGTATAATGTATGCTATACGAAGTTATCAGGTACCTACCCATACGATGTTCCTG
ACTATGCGACTAGTATGTCTAAAGGTGAAGAATTATTCACTGGTGTTGTCCCAATTTTGGTTGAATTAGA
TGGTGATGTTAATGGTCACAAATTTTCTGTCTCCGGTGAAGGTGAAGGTGATGCTACTTACGGTAAATTG
ACCTTAAAATTTATTTGTACTACTGGTAAATTGCCAGTTCCATGGCCAACCTTAGTCACTACTTTAACTT
ATGGTGTTCAATGTTTTTCTAGATACCCAGATCATATGAAACAACATGACTTTTTCAAGTCTGCCATGCC
AGAAGGTTATGTTCAAGAAAGAACTATTTTTTTCAAAGATGACGGTAACTACAAGACCAGAGCTGAAGTC
AAGTTTGAAGGTGATACCTTAGTTAATAGAATCGAATTAAAAGGTATTGATTTTAAAGAAGATGGTAACA
TTTTAGGTCACAAATTGGAATACAACTATAACTCTCACAATGTTTACATCATGGCTGACAAACAAAAGAA
TGGTATCAAAGTTAACTTCAAAATTAGACACAACATTGAAGATGGTTCTGTTCAATTAGCTGACCATTAT
CAACAAAATACTCCAATTGGTGATGGTCCAGTCTTGTTACCAGACAACCATTACTTATCCACTCAATCTG
CCTTATCCAAAGATCCAAACGAAAAGAGAGACCACATGGTCTTGTTAGAATTTGTTACTGCTGCTGGTAT
TACCCATGGTATGGATGAATTGTATAAAACTAGTTAACTTCTAAATAAGCGAATTTCTTATGATTTATGA
TTTTTATTATTAAATAAGTTATAAAAAAAATAAGTGTATACAAATTTTAAAGTGACTCTTAGGTTTTAAA
ACGAAAATTCTTATTCTTGAGTAACTCTTTCCTGTAGGTCAGGTTGCTTTCTCAGGTATAGTATGAGGTC
GCTCTTATTGACCACACCTCTACCGGCAGATCCGCTAGGGATAACAGGGTAAGGATCCAGATTGTACTGA
GAGTGCACCATAATCATCGATGAATTCGAGCTCGTTTTCGACACTGGATGGCGGCGTTAGTATCGAATCG
ACAGCAGTATAGCGACCAGCATTCACATACGATTGACGCATGATATTACTTTCTGCGCACTTAACTTCGC
ATCTGGGCAGATGATGTCGAGGCGAAAAAAAATATAAATCACGCTAACATTTGATTAAAATAGAACAACT
ACAATATAAAAAAACTATACAAATGACAAGTTCTTGAAAACAAGAATCTTTTTATTGTCAGTACTGATTA
TTCCTTTGCCCTCGGACGAGTGCTGGGGCGTCGGTTTCCACTATCGGCGAGTACTTCTACACAGCCATCG
GTCCAGACGGCCGCGCTTCTGCGGGCGATTTGTGTACGCCCGACAGTCCCGGCTCCGGATCGGACGATTG
CGTCGCATCGACCCTGCGCCCAAGCTGCATCATCGAAATTGCCGTCAACCAAGCTCTGATAGAGTTGGTC
AAGACCAATGCGGAGCATATACGCCCGGAGCCGCGGCGATCCTGCAAGCTCCGGATGCCTCCGCTCGAAG
TAGCGCGTCTGCTGCTCCATACAAGCCAACCACGGCCTCCAGAAGAAGATGTTGGCGACCTCGTATTGGG
AATCCCCGAACATCGCCTCGCTCCAGTCAATGACCGCTGTTATGCGGCCATTGTCCGTCAGGACATTGTT
GGAGCCGAAATCCGCGTGCACGAGGTGCCGGACTTCGGGGCAGTCCTCGGCCCAAAGCATCAGCTCATCG
AGAGCCTGCGCGACGGACGCACTGACGGTGTCGTCCATCACAGTTTGCCAGTGATACACATGGGGATCAG
CAATCGCGCATATGAAATCACGCCATGTAGTGTATTGACCGATTCCTTGCGGTCCGAATGGGCCGAACCC
GCTCGTCTGGCTAAGATCGGCCGCAGCGATCGCATCCATGGCCTCCGCGACCGGCTGCAGAACAGCGGGC
AGTTCGGTTTCAGGCAGGTCTTGCAACGTGACACCCTGTGCACGGCGGGAGATGCAATAGGTCAGGCTCT
CGCTGAATTCCCCAATGTCAAGCACTTCCGGAATCGGGAGCGCGGCCGATGCAAAGTGCCGATAAACATA
ACGATCTTTGTAGAAACCATCGGCGCAGCTATTTACCCGCAGGACATATCCACGCCCTCCTACATCGAAG
CTGAAAGCACGAGATTCTTCGCCCTCCGAGAGCTGCATCAGGTCGGAGACGCTGTCGAACTTTTCGATCA
GAAACTTCTCGACAGACGTCGCGGTGAGTTCAGGCTTTTTACCCATGGTTGTTTATGTTCGGATGTGATG
TGAGAACTGTATCCTAGCAAGATTTTAAAAGGAAGTATATGAAAGAAGAACCTCAGTGGCAAATCCTAAC
CTTTTATATTTCTCTACAGGGGCGCGGCGTGGGGACAATTCAACGCGTCTGTGAGGGGAGCGTTTCCCTG
CTCGCAGGTCCGCAGCGAGGAGCCGTAATTTTTGCTTCGCGCCGTGCGGCCATCAAAATGTATGGATGCA
AATGATTATACATGGGGATGTATGGGCTAAATGTACGGGCGACAGTCACATCATGCCCCTGAGCTGCGCA
CGTCAAGACTGTCAAGGAGGGTATTCTGGGCCTCCATGTCGCTGGCCGGGTGACCCGGCGGGGACGAGGC
AAGCTAAACAGATCTGGCGCGCCTTAATTAACCCTATGCGGTGTGAAATACCGCACAGTCTAGAATAACT
TCGTATAATGTATGCTATACGAAGTTATCAGTCGACATGGCAAGCATGACTGGTGGACAGCAAATGGGTT
GTACAATGGCCTCCTCCGAGGACGTCATCAAGGAGTTCATGCGCTTCAAGGTGCGCATGGAGGGCTCCGT
GAACGGCCACGAGTTCGAGATCGAGGGCGAGGGCGAGGGCCGCCCCTACGAGGGCACCCAGACCGCCAAG
CTGAAGGTGACCAAGGGCGGCCCCCTGCCCTTCGCCTGGGACATCCTGTCCCCTCAGTTCCAGTACGGCT
CCAAGGCCTACGTGAAGCACCCCGCCGACATCCCCGACTACTTGAAGCTGTCCTTCCCCGAGGGCTTCAA
GTGGGAGCGCGTGATGAACTTCGAGGACGGCGGCGTGGTGACCGTGACCCAGGACTCCTCCCTGCAGGAC
GGCGAGTTCATCTACAAGGTGAAGCTGCGCGGCACCAACTTCCCCTCCGACGGCCCCGTAATGCAGAAGA
AGACCATGGGCTGGGAGGCCTCCACCGAGCGGATGTACCCCGAGGACGGCGCCCTGAAGGGCGAGATCAA
GATGAGGCTGAAGCTGAAGGACGGCGGCCACTACGACGCCGAGGTCAAGACCACCTACATGGCCAAGAAG
CCCGTGCAGCTGCCCGGCGCCTACAAGACCGACATCAAGCTGGACATCACCTCCCACAACGAGGACTACA
CCATCGTGGAACAGTACGAGCGCGCCGAGGGCCGCCACTCCACCGGCGCCAAGCTTTTGTTCCCTTTAGT
GAGGGTTAATTTCGAGCTTGGCGTAATCATGGTCATAGCTGTTTCCTGTGTGAAATTGTTATCCGCTCAC
AATTCCACACAACATACGAGCCGGAAGCATAAAGTGTAAAGCCTGGGGTGCCTAATGAGTGAGCTAACTC
ACATTAATTGCGTTGCGCTCACTGCCCGCTTTCCAGTCGGGAAACCTGTCGTGCCAGCTGCATTAATGAA
TCGGCCAACGCGCGGGGAGAGGCGGTTTGCGTATTGGGCGCTCTTCCGCTTCCTCGCTCACTGACTCGCT
GCGCTCGGTCGTTCGGCTGCGGCGAGCGGTATCAGCTCACTCAAAGGCGGTAATACGGTTATCCACAGAA
TCAGGGGATAACGCAGGAAAGAACATGTGAGCAAAAGGCCAGCAAAAGGCCAGGAACCGTAAAAAGGCCG
CGTTGCTGGCGTTTTTCCATAGGCTCCGCCCCCCTGACGAGCATCACAAAAATCGACGCTCAAGTCAGAG
GTGGCGAAACCCGACAGGACTATAAAGATACCAGGCGTTTCCCCCTGGAAGCTCCCTCGTGCGCTCTCCT
GTTCCGACCCTGCCGCTTACCGGATACCTGTCCGCCTTTCTCCCTTCGGGAAGCGTGGCGCTTTCTCATA
GCTCACGCTGTAGGTATCTCAGTTCGGTGTAGGTCGTTCGCTCCAAGCTGGGCTGTGTGCACGAACCCCC
CGTTCAGCCCGACCGCTGCGCCTTATCCGGTAACTATCGTCTTGAGTCCAACCCGGTAAGACACGACTTA
TCGCCACTGGCAGCAGCCACTGGTAACAGGATTAGCAGAGCGAGGTATGTAGGCGGTGCTACAGAGTTCT
TGAAGTGGTGGCCTAACTACGGCTACACTAGAAGAACAGTATTTGGTATCTGCGCTCTGCTGAAGCCAGT
TACCTTCGGAAAAAGAGTTGGTAGCTCTTGATCCGGCAAACAAACCACCGCTGGTAGCGGTGGTTTTTTT
GTTTGCAAGCAGCAGATTACGCGCAGAAAAAAAGGATCTCAAGAAGATCCTTTGATCTTTTCTACGGGGT
CTGACGCTCAGTGGAACGAAAACTCACGTTAAGGGATTTTGGTCATGAGATTATCAAAAAGGATCTTCAC
CTAGATCCTTTTAAATTAAAAATGAAGTTTTAAATCAATCTAAAGTATATATGAGTAAACTTGGTCTGAC
AGTTACCAATGCTTAATCAGTGAGGCACCTATCTCAGCGATCTGTCTATTTCGTTCATCCATAGTTGCCT
GACTCCCCGTCGTGTAGATAACTACGATACGGGAGGGCTTACCATCTGGCCCCAGTGCTGCAATGATACC
GCGAGACCCACGCTCACCGGCTCCAGATTTATCAGCAATAAACCAGCCAGCCGGAAGGGCCGAGCGCAGA
AGTGGTCCTGCAACTTTATCCGCCTCCATCCAGTCTATTAATTGTTGCCGGGAAGCTAGAGTAAGTAGTT
CGCCAGTTAATAGTTTGCGCAACGTTGTTGCCATTGCTACAGGCATCGTGGTGTCACGCTCGTCGTTTGG
TATGGCTTCATTCAGCTCCGGTTCCCAACGATCAAGGCGAGTTACATGATCCCCCATGTTGTGCAAAAAA
GCGGTTAGCTCCTTCGGTCCTCCGATCGTTGTCAGAAGTAAGTTGGCCGCAGTGTTATCACTCATGGTTA
TGGCAGCACTGCATAATTCTCTTACTGTCATGCCATCCGTAAGATGCTTTTCTGTGACTGGTGAGTACTC
AACCAAGTCATTCTGAGAATAGTGTATGCGGCGACCGAGTTGCTCTTGCCCGGCGTCAATACGGGATAAT
ACCGCGCCACATAGCAGAACTTTAAAAGTGCTCATCATTGGAAAACGTTCTTCGGGGCGAAAACTCTCAA
GGATCTTACCGCTGTTGAGATCCAGTTCGATGTAACCCACTCGTGCACCCAACTGATCTTCAGCATCTTT
TACTTTCACCAGCGTTTCTGGGTGAGCAAAAACAGGAAGGCAAAATGCCGCAAAAAAGGGAATAAGGGCG
ACACGGAAATGTTGAATACTCATACTCTTCCTTTTTCAATATTATTGAAGCATTTATCAGGGTTATTGTC
TCATGAGCGGATACATATTTGAATGTATTTAGAAAAATAAACAAATAGGGGTTCCGCGCACATTTCCCCG
AAAAGTGCCACCTAAGAAACCATTATTATCATGACATTAACCTATAAAAATAGGCGTATCACGAGGCCCT
TTCGTC
