>Addgene plasmid #64766 | pKV015 | addgene partial sequence | sequence record 113897 | M13pUC-Fwd 5'-CCCAGTCACGACGTTGTAAAACG-3'
CGACTCACTATAGGGCGAATTGGGCCCAATGCATTGGCGCCGCGGCCGCGGTGGATCTGGTGGATCTGCT
AGCGGTAAGCCTATCCCTAACCCTCTCCTCGGTCTCGATTCTACGAGCGCTATAACTTCGTATAATGTAT
GCTATACGAAGTTATCAGGTACCTACCCATACGATGTTCCTGACTATGCGACTAGTATGTCTAAAGGTGA
AGAATTATTCACTGGTGTTGTCCCAATTTTGGTTGAATTAGATGGTGATGTTAATGGTCACAAATTTTCT
GTCTCCGGTGAAGGTGAAGGTGATGCTACTTACGGTAAATTGACCTTAAAATTTATTTGTACTACTGGTA
AATTGCCAGTTCCATGGCCAACCTTAGTCACTACTTTAACTTATGGTGTTCAATGTTTTTCTAGATACCC
AGATCATATGAAACAACATGACTTTTTCAAGTCTGCCATGCCAGAAGGTTATGTTCAAGAAAGAACTATT
TTTTTCAAAGATGACGGTAACTACAAGACCAGAGCTGAAGTCAAGTTTGAAGGTGATACCTTAGTTAATA
GAATCGAATTAAAAGGTATTGATTTTAAAGAAGATGGTAACATTTTAGGTCACAAATTGGAATACAACTA
TAACTCTCACAATGTTTACATCATGGCTGACAAACAAAAGAATGGTATCAAAGTTAACTTCAAAATTAGA
CACAACATTGAAGATGGTTCTGTTCAATTAGCTGACCATTATCAACAAAATACTCCAATTGGTGATGGTC
CAGTCTTGTTACCAGACAACCATTACTTATCCACTCAATCTGCCTTATCCAAAGATCCAAACGAAAAGAG
AGACCACATGGTCTTGTTAGAATTTGTTACTGCTGCTGGTATTACCCATGGTATGGATGAATTGTATAAA
ACTAGTTAACTTCTAAATAAGCGAATTC
