>Addgene plasmid #64766 | pKV015 | addgene partial sequence | sequence record 113900 | M13pUC-Rev 5'-AGCGGATAACAATTTCACACAGG-3'
AGCTCGAAATTAACCCTCACTAAAGGGAACAAAAGCTTGGCGCCGGTGGAGTGGCGGCCCTCGGCGCGCT
CGTACTGTTCCACGATGGTGTAGTCCTCGTTGTGGGAGGTGATGTCCAGCTTGATGTCGGTCTTGTAGGC
GCCGGGCAGCTGCACGGGCTTCTTGGCCATGTAGGTGGTCTTGACCTCGGCGTCGTAGTGGCCGCCGTCC
TTCAGCTTCAGCCTCATCTTGATCTCGCCCTTCAGGGCGCCGTCCTCGGGGTACATCCGCTCGGTGGAGG
CCTCCCAGCCCATGGTCTTCTTCTGCATTACGGGGCCGTCGGAGGGGAAGTTGGTGCCGCGCAGCTTCAC
CTTGTAGATGAACTCGCCGTCCTGCAGGGAGGAGTCCTGGGTCACGGTCACCACGCCGCCGTCCTCGAAG
TTCATCACGCGCTCCCACTTGAAGCCCTCGGGGAAGGACAGCTTCAAGTAGTCGGGGATGTCGGCGGGGT
GCTTCACGTAGGCCTTGGAGCCGTACTGGAACTGAGGGGACAGGATGTCCCAGGCGAAGGGCAGGGGGCC
GCCCTTGGTCACCTTCAGCTTGGCGGTCTGGGTGCCCTCGTAGGGGCGGCCCTCGCCCTCGCCCTCGATC
TCGAACTCGTGGCCGTTCACGGAGCCCTCCATGCGCACCTTGAAGCGCATGAACTCCTTGATGACGTCCT
CGGAGGAGGCCATTGTACAACCCATTTGCTGTCCACCAGTCATGCTTGCCATGTCGACTGATAACTTCGT
ATAGCATACATTATACGAAGTTATTCTAGACTGTGCGGTATTTCACACCGCATAGGGTTAATTAAGGCGC
GCCAGATCTGTTTAGCTTGCCTCGTCCCCGCCGGGTCACCCGGCCAGCGACATGGAGGCCCAGAATACCC
TCCTTGACAGTCTTGACGTGCGCAGCTCAGGGGCATGATGTGACTGTCGCCCGTACATTTAGCCCATACA
TCCCCATGTA
