>Addgene plasmid #64766 | pKV015 | addgene partial sequence | sequence record 113967 | Hygro-F 5'-gacggcaatttcgatgatg-3'
CCGATCCGGAGCCGGGACTGTCGGGCGTACACAAATCGCCCGCAGAAGCGCGGCCGTCTGGACCGATGGC
TGTGTAGAAGTACTCGCCGATAGTGGAAACCGACGCCCCAGCACTCGTCCGAGGGCAAAGGAATAATCAG
TACTGACAATAAAAAGATTCTTGTTTTCAAGAACTTGTCATTTGTATAGTTTTTTTATATTGTAGTTGTT
CTATTTTAATCAAATGTTAGCGTGATTTATATTTTTTTTCGCCTCGACATCATCTGCCCAGATGCGAAGT
TAAGTGCGCAGAAAGTAATATCATGCGTCAATCGTATGTGAATGCTGGTCGCTATACTGCTGTCGATTCG
ATACTAACGCCGCCATCCAGTGTCGAAAACGAGCTCGAATTCATCGATGATTATGGTGCACTCTCAGTAC
AATCTGGATCCTTACCCTGTTATCCCTAGCGGATCTGCCGGTAGAGGTGTGGTCAATAAGAGCGACCTCA
TACTATACCTGAGAAAGCAACCTGACCTACAGGAAAGAGTTACTCAAGAATAAGAATTTTCGTTTTAAAA
CCTAAGAGTCACTTTAAAATTTGTATACACTTATTTTTTTTATAACTTATTTAATAATAAAAATCATAAA
TCATAAGAAATTCGCTTATTTAGAAGTTAACTAGTTTTATACAATTCATCCATACCATGGGTAATACCAG
CAGCAGTAACAAATTCTAACAAGACCATGTGGTCTCTCTTTTCGTTTGGATCTTTGGATAAGGCAGATTG
AGTGGATAAGTAATGGTTGTCTGGTAACAAGACTGGACCATCACCAATTGGAGTATTTTGTTGATAATGG
TCAGCTAATTGAACAGAACCATCTTCAATGTTGTGTCTAATTTTGAAGTTAACTTTGATACCATTCTTTT
GTTTGTCAGCCATGATGTAAACATTGTGAGAGTTATAGTTGTATTCCAATTTGTGACCTAAAATGTTACC
ATCTTCTTTAAAATCAATACCTTTTAATTCGATTCTATTAACTAAGGTATCACCTTCAAACTTGACTTCA
GCTCTGGTCTTG
