>Addgene plasmid #64766 | pKV015 | addgene partial sequence | sequence record 113968 | Mombaerts mRFPup 5'-GTGGCCGTTCACGGAGCCCTCCATG-3'
TCGGAGGAGGCCATTGTACAACCCATTTGCTGTCCACCAGTCATGCTTGCCATGTCGACTGATAACTTCG
TATAGCATACATTATACGAAGTTATTCTAGACTGTGCGGTATTTCACACCGCATAGGGTTAATTAAGGCG
CGCCAGATCTGTTTAGCTTGCCTCGTCCCCGCCGGGTCACCCGGCCAGCGACATGGAGGCCCAGAATACC
CTCCTTGACAGTCTTGACGTGCGCAGCTCAGGGGCATGATGTGACTGTCGCCCGTACATTTAGCCCATAC
ATCCCCATGTATAATCATTTGCATCCATACATTTTGATGGCCGCACGGCGCGAAGCAAAAATTACGGCTC
CTCGCTGCGGACCTGCGAGCAGGGAAACGCTCCCCTCACAGACGCGTTGAATTGTCCCCACGCCGCGCCC
CTGTAGAGAAATATAAAAGGTTAGGATTTGCCACTGAGGTTCTTCTTTCATATACTTCCTTTTAAAATCT
TGCTAGGATACAGTTCTCACATCACATCCGAACATAAACAACCATGGGTAAAAAGCCTGAACTCACCGCG
ACGTCTGTCGAGAAGTTTCTGATCGAAAAGTTCGACAGCGTCTCCGACCTGATGCAGCTCTCGGAGGGCG
AAGAATCTCGTGCTTTCAGCTTCGATGTAGGAGGGCGTGGATATGTCCTGCGGGTAAATAGCTGCGCCGA
TGGTTTCTACAAAGATCGTTATGTTTATCGGCACTTTGCATCGGCCGCGCTCCCGATTCCGGAAGTGCTT
GACATTGGGGAATTCAGCGAGAGCCTGACCTATTGCATCTCCCGCCGTGCACAGGGTGTCACGTTGCAAG
ACCTGCCTGAAACCGAACTGCCCGCTGTTCTGCAGCCGGTCGCGGAGGCCATGGATGCGATCGCTGCGGC
CGATCTTAGCCAGACGAGCGGGTTCGGCCCATTCGGACCGCAAGGAATCGGTCAATACACTACATGGCGT
GATTTCATATGCGCGATTGCTGATCCCCATGTGT
